>Addgene plasmid #43603 | III-GAAA | depositor partial sequence | sequence record 58868 | III-GAAA sequence 426 bps
CGTCTCGGCTCACCCCAGAGCAGGTCGTGGCAATCGCGAGCAATAACGGCGGAAAACAGGCTTTGGAAAC
GGTGCAGAGGCTCCTTCCAGTGCTGTGCCAAGCGCACGGACTGACCCCAGAGCAGGTCGTGGCAATCGCC
TCCAACATTGGCGGGAAACAGGCACTCGAGACTGTCCAGCGCCTGCTTCCCGTGCTGTGCCAAGCGCACG
GCCTCACCCCAGAGCAGGTCGTGGCAATCGCCTCCAACATTGGCGGGAAACAGGCACTCGAGACTGTCCA
GCGCCTGCTTCCCGTGCTGTGCCAAGCGCACGGATTAACCCCAGAGCAGGTCGTGGCAATCGCCTCCAAC
ATTGGCGGGAAACAGGCACTCGAGACTGTCCAGCGCCTGCTTCCCGTGCTGTGCCAAGCGCACGGACTCA
GAGACG
