>Addgene plasmid #43603 | III-GAAA | addgene partial sequence | sequence record 61628 | M13-F20 5'-TGTAAAACGACGGCCAGT-3'
CGAATTGGGCCCTCTGATGCATGCTCGAGCGGCCGCCAGTGTGATGGATATCTGCAGAATTCGCCCTTGA
TGCCGTCCTAGCGCGTCTCGGCTCACCCCAGAGCAGGTCGTGGCAATCGCGAGCAATAACGGCGGAAAAC
AGGCTTTGGAAACGGTGCAGAGGCTCCTTCCAGTGCTGTGCCAAGCGCACGGACTGACCCCAGAGCAGGT
CGTGGCAATCGCCTCCAACATTGGCGGGAAACAGGCACTCGAGACTGTCCAGCGCCTGCTTCCCGTGCTG
TGCCAAGCGCACGGCCTCACCCCAGAGCAGGTCGTGGCAATCGCCTCCAACATTGGCGGGAAACAGGCAC
TCGAGACTGTCCAGCGCCTGCTTCCCGTGCTGTGCCAAGCGCACGGATTAACCCCAGAGCAGGTCGTGGC
AATCGCCTCCAACATTGGCGGGAAACAGGCACTCGAGACTGTCCAGCGCCTGCTTCCCGTGCTGTGCCAA
GCGCACGGACTCAGAGACGTGGGCACAGGAAAGATACTTAAGGGCGAATTCCAGCACACTGGCGGCCGTT
ACTAGTGGATCCGAGCTCGGTACCAAGCTTGATGCATAGCTTGAGTATTCTATAGTGTCACCTAAATAGC
TTGGCGTAATCATGGTCATAGCTGTTTCCTGTGTGAAATTGTTATCCGCTCACAATTCCACACAACATAC
GAGCCGGAAGCATAAAGTGTAAAGCCTGGGGTGCCTAATGAGTGAGCTAACTCACATTAATTGCGTTGCG
CTCACTGCCCGCTTTCCAGTCGGGAAACCTGTCGTGCCAGCTGCATTAATGAATCGGCCAACGCGCGGGG
AGAGGCGGTTTGCGTATTGGGCGCTCTTCCGC
