[The description below was written by a language model from this plasmid's Addgene catalogue record.]
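Description:
III-GAAA is a bacterial cloning plasmid built on the commercial pCRII-TOPO backbone (about 4 kb without insert), into which a 426 bp synthetic fragment was introduced by TOPO cloning. It is a high-copy plasmid maintained in E. coli and carries both ampicillin and kanamycin resistance, as is standard for this backbone. The insert sits between the T7 and M13-reverse priming sites of the vector, which are the positions listed for sequence verification. No feature table accompanies the record, so the internal organisation of the insert and the exact arrangement of backbone elements are not documented here.

The insert is named only "III-GAAA" and described as synthetic, and the record does not spell out what it encodes. The associated publication describes a TALEN genome-editing system for generating human stem cell-based disease models. In that context, the name and size are consistent with a pre-assembled block of four TAL effector repeats recognising the bases G-A-A-A, with "III" probably marking the block's position in an ordered, modular assembly of a full TALE DNA-binding array. This reading is an inference from the name, insert length and publication title rather than something stated explicitly in the catalogue fields. There is no indication of a eukaryotic promoter, reporter or expression cassette. The plasmid is therefore best regarded as a storage and source vector for a library component, from which the fragment would be retrieved and combined with other modules to build custom TALENs, not as an expression construct in its own right.
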