Addgene plasmid #43603: III-GAAA
Depositing lab: Chad Cowan & Kiran Musunuru. Depositing organization: Harvard University. Publication: A TALEN Genome-Editing System for Generating Human Stem Cell-Based Disease Models. Ding Q, Lee YK, Schaefer EA, Peters DT, Veres A, Kim K, Kuperwasser N, Motola DL, Meissner TB, Hendriks WT, Trevisan M, Gupta RM, Moisan A, Banks E, Friesen M, Schinzel RT, Xia F, Tang A, Xia Y, Figueroa E, Wann A, Ahfeldt T, Daheron L, Zhang F, Rubin LL, Peng LF, Chung RT, Musunuru K, Cowan CA. Cell Stem Cell. 2012 Dec 12. pii: S1934-5909(12)00645-5. doi: 10.1016/j.stem.2012.11.011. PubMed 23246482.
Backbone
  Vector backbone: pCRII-TOPO
  Backbone manufacturer: Invitrogen
  Backbone size w/o insert (bp): 3973
  Vector type: Bacterial Cloning
Growth in bacteria
  Bacterial resistance: Ampicillin and Kanamycin, 100 & 50 μg/mL
  Growth temperature: 37°C
  Growth strain: Top10
  Copy number: High Copy
Gene/Insert
  Gene/Insert name: III-GAAA
  Species: Synthetic
  Insert size (bp): 426
  Cloning method: TOPO Cloning
  Sequencing primers: 5′ T7; 3′ M13-rev
Terms and licenses: Academic/Nonprofit Terms; Industry Terms: Not Available to Industry
How to cite: III-GAAA was a gift from Chad Cowan & Kiran Musunuru (Addgene plasmid # 43603 ; http://n2t.net/addgene:43603 ; RRID:Addgene_43603)
